>Addgene plasmid #170349 | Epac-S-H188 | addgene full sequence | sequence record 344647 | Addgene NGS Result
AAGCTTGCCGCCACCATGGCGGCCGCAATGGTGAGCAAGGGCGAGGAGCTGTTCACCGGGGTGGTGCCCA
TCCTGGTCGAGCTGGACGGCGACGTAAACGGCCACAAGTTCAGCGTGTCCGGCGAGGGCGAGGGCGATGC
CACCTACGGCAAGCTGACCCTGAAGTTCATCTGCACCACCGGCAAGCTGCCCGTGCCCTGGCCCACCCTC
GTGACCACCCTGTCCTGGGGCGTGCAGTGCTTCGCCCGCTACCCCGACCACATGAAGCAGCACGACTTCT
TCAAGTCCGCCATGCCCGAAGGCTACGTCCAGGAGCGCACCATCTTCTTCAAGGACGACGGCAACTACAA
GACCCGCGCCGAGGTGAAGTTCGAGGGCGACACCCTGGTGAACCGCATCGAGCTGAAGGGCATCGACTTC
AAGGAGGACGGCAACATCCTGGGGCACAAGCTGGAGTACAACTACTTTAGCGACAACGTCTATATCACCG
CCGACAAGCAGAAGAACGGCATCAAGGCCAACTTCAAGATCCGCCACAACATCGAGGACGGCGGCGTGCA
GCTCGCCGACCACTACCAGCAGAACACCCCCATCGGCGACGGCCCCGTGCTGCTGCCCGACAACCACTAC
CTGAGCACCCAGTCCAAGCTGAGCAAAGACCCCAACGAGAAGCGCGATCACATGGTCCTGCTGGAGTTCG
TGACCGCCGCCCGATATCAGCCCGTGGGAACTCATGAGATGGAGGAGGAGTTGGCCGAAGCTGTGGCCCT
GCTCTCCCAGCGGGGGCCTGACGCCCTGCTCACTGTGGCACTTCGAAAGCCCCCAGGTCAGCGCACGGAT
GAAGAGCTGGACCTCATCTTTGAGGAGCTGCTGCACATCAAGGCTGTGGCCCACCTCTCCAACTCGGTGA
AGCGAGAATTAGCGGCTGTTCTGCTCTTTGAACCACACAGCAAGGCAGGGACCGTGTTGTTCAGCCAGGG
GGACAAGGGCACTTCGTGGTACATTATCTGGAAGGGATCTGTCAACGTGGTGACCCATGGCAAGGGGCTG
GTGACCACCCTGCATGAGGGAGATGATTTTGGACAGCTGGCTCTGGTGAATGATGCACCCCGGGCAGCCA
CCATCATCCTGCGAGAAGACAACTGTCATTTCCTGCGTGTGGACAAGCAGGACTTCAACCGTATCATCAA
GGATGTGGAGGCAAAGACCATGCGGCTGGAAGAACATGGCAAAGTGGTGCTGGTGCTGGAGAGAGCCTCT
CAGGGCGCCGGCCCTTCCCGACCCCCAACCCCAGGCAGGAACCGGTATACAGTGATGTCTGGCACCCCAG
AGAAGATCCTAGAGCTTCTGTTGGAGGCCATGGGACCAGATTCCAGTGCTCATGACCCAACAGAGACATT
CCTCAGCGACTTCCTCCTGACCCACAGGGTCTTCATGCCCAGCGCCCAACTCTGCGCTGCCCTTCTGCAC
CACTTCCATGTGGAGCCTGCGGGTGGCAGCGAGCAGGAGCGCAGCACCTACGTCTGCAACAAGAGGCAGC
AGATCTTGCGGCTGGTCAGCCAGTGGGTGGCCCTGTATGGCTCCATGCTCCACACTGACCCTGTGGCCAC
CAGCTTCCTCCAGAAACTCTCAGACCTGGTGGGCAGGGACACCCGACTCAGCAACCTGCTGAGGGAGCAG
TGGCCAGAGAGGCGGCGATGCCACAGGTTGGAGAATGGCTGTGGGAATGCATCTCCTCAGATGAAGGCCC
GGAACTTGCCTGTTTGGCTCCCCAACCAGGACGAGCCCCTTCCTGGCAGCAGCTGTGCCATCCAAGTTGG
GGATAAAGTCCCCTATGACATCTGCCGGCCAGACCACTCAGTGTTGACCCTGCAGCTGCCTGTGACAGCC
TCCGTGAGAGAGGTGATGGCAGCGTTGGCCCAGGAGGATGGCTGGACCAAGGGGCAGGTGCTGGTGAAGG
TCAATTCTGCAGGTGATGCCATTGGCCTGCAGCCAGATGCCCGTGGTGTGGCCACATCTCTGGGGCTCAA
TGAGCGTCTCTTTGTTGTCAACCCACAGGAAGCGCATGAGCTGATCCCACACCCTGACCAGCTGGGGCCC
ACTGTGGGCTCTGCTGAGGGGCTGGACCTGGTGAGTGCCAAGGACCTGGCAGGCCAGCTGACGGACCACG
ACTGGAGCCTCTTCAACAGTATCCACCAGGTGGAGCTGATCCACTATGTGCTGGGCCCCCAGCATCTGCG
GGATGTCACCACCGCCAACCTGGAGCGCTTCATGCGCCGCTTCAATGAGCTGCAGTACTGGGTGGCCACC
GAGCTGTGTCTCTGCCCCGTGCCCGGCCCCCGGGCCCAGCTGCTCAGGAAGTTCATTAAGCTGGCGGCCC
ACCTCAAGGAGCAGAAGAATCTCAATTCCTTCTTTGCCGTCATGTTTGGCCTCAGCAACTCGGCCATCAG
CCGCCTAGCCCACACCTGGGAGCGGCTGCCCCACAAAGTCCGGAAGCTGTACTCCGCCCTCGAGAGGCTG
CTGGATCCCTCATGGAACCACCGGGTATACCGACTGGCCCTCGCCAAGCTCTCCCCTCCTGTCATCCCCT
TCATGCCCCTTCTTCTCAAAGACATGGCCGCCATTCATGAGGGAAACCACACACTAGTGGAGAATCTCAT
CAACTTTGAGAAGATGAGAATGATGGCCAGAGCCGCGCGGATGCTGCACCACTGCCGAAGCCACAACCCT
GTGCCTCTCTCACCACTCAGAAGCCGAGTTTCCCACCTCCACGAGGACAGCCAGGTGGCGAGGATTTCCA
CATGCTCGGAGCAGTCCCTGAGCACCCGGAGTCCAGCCAGCACCTGGGCTTATGTCCAGCAGCTGAAGGT
CATTGACAACCAGCGGGAACTCTCCCGCCTCTCCCGAGAGCTGGAGCCAGCTAGCGAGCTCATGGACGGC
GGCGTGCAGCTCGCCGACCACTACCAGCAGAACACCCCCATCGGCGACGGCCCCGTGCTGCTGCCCGACA
ACCACTACCTGAGCTACCAGTCCGCCCTGAGCAAAGACCCCAACGAGAAGCGCGATCACATGGTCCTGCT
GGAGTTCGTGACCGCCGCCGGGATCACTCTCGGCATGGACGAGCTGTACAAGGGTGGCAGCGGTGGCATG
GTGAGCAAGGGCGAGGAGCTGTTCACCGGGGTGGTGCCCATCCTGGTCGAGCTGGACGGCGACGTAAACG
GCCACAAGTTCAGCGTGTCCGGCGAGGGCGAGGGCGATGCCACCTACGGCAAGCTGACCCTGAAGCTGAT
CTGCACCACCGGCAAGCTGCCCGTGCCCTGGCCCACCCTCGTGACCACCCTGGGCTACGGCCTGCAGTGC
TTCGCCCGCTACCCCGACCACATGAAGCAGCACGACTTCTTCAAGTCCGCCATGCCCGAAGGCTACGTCC
AGGAGCGCACCATCTTCTTCAAGGACGACGGCAACTACAAGACCCGCGCCGAGGTGAAGTTCGAGGGCGA
CACCCTGGTGAACCGCATCGAGCTGAAGGGCATCGACTTCAAGGAGGACGGCAACATCCTGGGGCACAAG
CTGGAGTACAACTACAACAGCCACAACGTCTATATCACCGCCGACAAGCAGAAGAACGGCATCAAGGCCA
ACTTCAAGATCCGCCACAACATCGAGCCGAATTTTGTCTTCCTGATCGGCGCCGCAGGAATACTCTTCGT
ATCTAGCGAGCTCATGGACGGCGGCGTGCAGCTCGCCGACCACTACCAGCAGAACACCCCCATCGGCGAC
GGCCCCGTGCTGCTGCCCGACAACCACTACCTGAGCTACCAGTCCGCCCTGAGCAAAGACCCCAACGAGA
AGCGCGATCACATGGTCCTGCTGGAGTTCGTGACCGCCGCCGGGATCACTCTCGGCATGGACGAGCTGTA
CAAGGGTGGCAGCGGTGGCATGGTGAGCAAGGGCGAGGAGCTGTTCACCGGGGTGGTGCCCATCCTGGTC
GAGCTGGACGGCGACGTAAACGGCCACAAGTTCAGCGTGTCCGGCGAGGGCGAGGGCGATGCCACCTACG
GCAAGCTGACCCTGAAGCTGATCTGCACCACCGGCAAGCTGCCCGTGCCCTGGCCCACCCTCGTGACCAC
CCTGGGCTACGGCCTGCAGTGCTTCGCCCGCTACCCCGACCACATGAAGCAGCACGACTTCTTCAAGTCC
GCCATGCCCGAAGGCTACGTCCAGGAGCGCACCATCTTCTTCAAGGACGACGGCAACTACAAGACCCGCG
CCGAGGTGAAGTTCGAGGGCGACACCCTGGTGAACCGCATCGAGCTGAAGGGCATCGACTTCAAGGAGGA
CGGCAACATCCTGGGGCACAAGCTGGAGTACAACTACAACAGCCACAACGTCTATATCACCGCCGACAAG
CAGAAGAACGGCATCAAGGCCAACTTCAAGATCCGCCACAACATCGAGCCGAATTCCCTCGAGGTTAACG
CGGCGCGCCTCTAATCTAGAGGGCCCTATTCTATAGTGTCACCTAAATGCTAGAGCTCGCTGATCAGCCT
CGACTGTGCCTTCTAGTTGCCAGCCATCTGTTGTTTGCCCCTCCCCCGTGCCTTCCTTGACCCTGGAAGG
TGCCACTCCCACTGTCCTTTCCTAATAAAATGAGGAAATTGCATCGCATTGTCTGAGTAGGTGTCATTCT
ATTCTGGGGGGTGGGGTGGGGCAGGACAGCAAGGGGGAGGATTGGGAAGACAATAGCAGGCATGCTGGGG
ATGCGGTGGGCTCTATGGCTTCTGAGGCGGAAAGAACCAGCTGGGGCTCTAGGGGGTATCCCC
[124 nt withheld, positions 4824-4947]
C
[91 nt withheld, positions 4949-5039]
A
[49 nt withheld, positions 5041-5089]
CCTTTGACGTTGGAGTCCACGTTCTTT
[37 nt withheld, positions 5117-5153]
ACCCTATCTCGGTCTATTCTTTTGATTTATAAGGGATTTTGCCGATTTCGGCCTATTGGTTAAAAAATGA
GCTGATTTAACAAAAATTTAACGCGAATTAATTCTGTGGAATGTGTGTCAGTTAGGGTGTGGAAAGTCCC
CAGGCTCCCCAGCAGGCAGAAGTATGCAAAGCATGCATCTCAATTAGTCAGCAACCAGGTGTGGAAAGTC
CCCAGGCTCCCCAGCAGGCAGAAGTATGCAAAGCATGCATCTCAATTAGTCAGCAACCATAGTCCCGCCC
CTAACTCCGCCCATCCCGCCCCTAACTCCGCCCAGTTCCGCCCATTCTCCGCCCCATGGCTGACTAATTT
TTTTTATTTATGCAGAGGCCGAGGCCGCCTCTGCCTCTGAGCTATTCCAGAAGTAGTGAGGAGGCTTTTT
TGGAGGCCTAGGCTTTTGCAAAAAGCTCCCGGGAGCTTGTATATCCATTTTCGGATCTGATCAAGAGACA
GGATGAGGATCGTTTCGCATGATTGAACAAGATGGATTGCACGCAGGTTCTCCGGCCGCTTGGGTGGAGA
GGCTATTCGGCTATGACTGGGCACAACAGACAATCGGCTGCTCTGATGCCGCCGTGTTCCGGCTGTCAGC
GCAGGGGCGCCCGGTTCTTTTTGTCAAGACCGACCTGTCCGGTGCCCTGAATGAACTGCAGGACGAGGCA
GCGCGGCTATCGTGGCTGGCCACGACGGGCGTTCCTTGCGCAGCTGTGCTCGACGTTGTCACTGAAGCGG
GAAGGGACTGGCTGCTATTGGGCGAAGTGCCGGGGCAGGATCTCCTGTCATCTCACCTTGCTCCTGCCGA
GAAAGTATCCATCATGGCTGATGCAATGCGGCGGCTGCATACGCTTGATCCGGCTACCTGCCCATTCGAC
CACCAAGCGAAACATCGCATCGAGCGAGCACGTACTCGGATGGAAGCCGGTCTTGTCGATCAGGATGATC
TGGACGAAGAGCATCAGGGGCTCGCGCCAGCCGAACTGTTCGCCAGGCTCAAGGCGCGCATGCCCGACGG
CGAGGATCTCGTCGTGACCCATGGCGATGCCTGCTTGCCGAATATCATGGTGGAAAATGGCCGCTTTTCT
GGATTCATCGACTGTGGCCGGCTGGGTGTGGCGGACCGCTATCAGGACATAGCGTTGGCTACCCGTGATA
TTGCTGAAGAGCTTGGCGGCGAATGGGCTGACCGCTTCCTCGTGCTTTACGGTATCGCCGCTCCCGATTC
GCAGCGCATCGCCTTCTATCGCCTTCTTGACGAGTTCTTCTGAGCGGGACTCTGGGGTTCGAAATGACCG
ACCAAGCGACGCCCAACCTGCCATCACGAGATTTCGATTCCACCGCCGCCTTCTATGAAAGGTTGGGCTT
CGGAATCGTTTTCCGGGACGCCGGCTGGATGATCCTCCAGCGCGGGGATCTCATGCTGGAGTTCTTCGCC
CACCCCAACTTGTTTATTGCAGCTTATAATGGTTACAAATAAAGCAATAGCATCACAAATTTCACAAATA
AAGCATTTTTTTCACTGCATTCTAGTTGTGGTTTGTCCAAACTCATCAATGTATCTTATCATGTCTGTAT
ACCGTCGACCTCTAGCTAGAGCTTGGCGTAATCATGGTCATAGCTGTTTCCTGTGTGAAATTGTTATCCG
CTCACAATTCCACACAACATACGAGCCGGAAGCATAAAGTGTAAAGCCTGGGGTGCCTAATGAGTGAGCT
AACTCACATTAATTGCGTTGCGCTCACTGCCCGCTTTCCAGTCGGGAAACCTGTCGTGCCAGCTGCATTA
ATGAATCGGCCAACGCGCGGGGAGAGGCGGTTTGCGTATTGGGCGCTCTTCCGCTTCCTCGCTCACTGAC
TCGCTGCGCTCGGTCGTTCGGCTGCGGCGAGCGGTATCAGCTCACTCAAAGGCGGTAATACGGTTATCCA
CAGAATCAGGGGATAACGCAGGAAAGAACATGTGAGCAAAAGGCCAGCAAAAGGCCAGGAACCGTAAAAA
GGCCGCGTTGCTGGCGTTTTTCCATAGGCTCCGCCCCCCTGACGAGCATCACAAAAATCGACGCTCAAGT
CAGAGGTGGCGAAACCCGACAGGACTATAAAGATACCAGGCGTTTCCCCCTGGAAGCTCCCTCGTGCGCT
CTCCTGTTCCGACCCTGCCGCTTACCGGATACCTGTCCGCCTTTCTCCCTTCGGGAAGCGTGGCGCTTTC
TCATAGCTCACGCTGTAGGTATCTCAGTTCGGTGTAGGTCGTTCGCTCCAAGCTGGGCTGTGTGCACGAA
CCCCCCGTTCAGCCCGACCGCTGCGCCTTATCCGGTAACTATCGTCTTGAGTCCAACCCGGTAAGACACG
ACTTATCGCCACTGGCAGCAGCCACTGGTAACAGGATTAGCAGAGCGAGGTATGTAGGCGGTGCTACAGA
GTTCTTGAAGTGGTGGCCTAACTACGGCTACACTAGAAGAACAGTATTTGGTATCTGCGCTCTGCTGAAG
CCAGTTACCTTCGGAAAAAGAGTTGGTAGCTCTTGATCCGGCAAACAAACCACCGCTGGTAGCGGTGGTT
TTTTTGTTTGCAAGCAGCAGATTACGCGCAGAAAAAAAGGATCTCAAGAAGATCCTTTGATCTTTTCTAC
GGGGTCTGACGCTCAGTGGAACGAAAACTCACGTTAAGGGATTTTGGTCATGAGATTATCAAAAAGGATC
TTCACCTAGATCCTTTTAAATTAAAAATGAAGTTTTAAATCAATCTAAAGTATATATGAGTAAACTTGGT
CTGACAGTTACCAATGCTTAATCAGTGAGGCACCTATCTCAGCGATCTGTCTATTTCGTTCATCCATAGT
TGCCTGACTCCCCGTCGTGTAGATAACTACGATACGGGAGGGCTTACCATCTGGCCCCAGTGCTGCAATG
ATACCGCGAGACCCACGCTCACCGGCTCCAGATTTATCAGCAATAAACCAGCCAGCCGGAAGGGCCGAGC
GCAGAAGTGGTCCTGCAACTTTATCCGCCTCCATCCAGTCTATTAATTGTTGCCGGGAAGCTAGAGTAAG
TAGTTCGCCAGTTAATAGTTTGCGCAACGTTGTTGCCATTGCTACAGGCATCGTGGTGTCACGCTCGTCG
TTTGGTATGGCTTCATTCAGCTCCGGTTCCCAACGATCAAGGCGAGTTACATGATCCCCCATGTTGTGCA
AAAAAGCGGTTAGCTCCTTCGGTCCTCCGATCGTTGTCAGAAGTAAGTTGGCCGCAGTGTTATCACTCAT
GGTTATGGCAGCACTGCATAATTCTCTTACTGTCATGCCATCCGTAAGATGCTTTTCTGTGACTGGTGAG
TACTCAACCAAGTCATTCTGAGAATAGTGTATGCGGCGACCGAGTTGCTCTTGCCCGGCGTCAATACGGG
ATAATACCGCGCCACATAGCAGAACTTTAAAAGTGCTCATCATTGGAAAACGTTCTTCGGGGCGAAAACT
CTCAAGGATCTTACCGCTGTTGAGATCCAGTTCGATGTAACCCACTCGTGCACCCAACTGATCTTCAGCA
TCTTTTACTTTCACCAGCGTTTCTGGGTGAGCAAAAACAGGAAGGCAAAATGCCGCAAAAAAGGGAATAA
GGGCGACACGGAAATGTTGAATACTCATACTCTTCCTTTTTCAATATTATTGAAGCATTTATCAGGGTTA
TTGTCTCATGAGCGGATACATATTTGAATGTATTTAGAAAAATAAACAAATAGGGGTTCCGCGCACATTT
CCCCGAAAAGTGCCACCTGACGTCGACGGATCGGGAGATCTCCCGATCCCCTATGGTGCACTCTCAGTAC
AATCTGCTCTGATGCCGCATAGTTAAGCCAGTATCTGCTCCCTGCTTGTGTGTTGGAGGTCGCTGAGTAG
TGCGCGAGCAAAATTTAAGCTACAACAAGGCAAGGCTTGACCGACAATTGCATGAAGAATCTGCTTAGGG
TTAGGCGTTTTGCGCTGCTTCGCGATGTACGGGCCAGATATACGCGTTGACATTGATTATTGACTAGTTA
TTAATAGTAATCAATTACGGGGTCATTAGTTCATAGCCCATATATGGAGTTCCGCGTTACATAACTTACG
GTAAATGGCCCGCCTGGCTGACCGCCCAACGACCCCCGCCCATTGACGTCAATAATGACGTATGTTCCCA
TAGTAACGCCAATAGGGACTTTCCATTGACGTCAATGGGTGGAGTATTTACGGTAAACTGCCCACTTGGC
AGTACATCAAGTGTATCATATGCCAAGTACGCCCCCTATTGACGTCAATGACGGTAAATGGCCCGCCTGG
CATTATGCCCAGTACATGACCTTATGGGACTTTCCTACTTGGCAGTACATCTACGTATTAGTCATCGCTA
TTACCATGGTGATGCGGTTTTGGCAGTACATCAATGGGCGTGGATAGCGGTTTGACTCACGGGGATTTCC
AAGTCTCCACCCCATTGACGTCAATGGGAGTTTGTTTTGGCACCAAAATCAACGGGACTTTCCAAAATGT
CGTAACAACTCCGCCCCATTGACGCAAATGGGCGGTAGGCGTGTACGGTGGGAGGTCTATATAAGCAGAG
CTCTCTGGCTAACTAGAGAACCCACTGCTTACTGGCTTATCGAAATTAATACGACTCACTATAGGGAGAC
CC
Features (pLannotate 1.2.2; 24 found; start..end, strand, type, name):
     34..747     +  CDS            W1C: W1C is a basic (constitutively fluorescent) cyan fluorescent protein published in 1998, derived from Aequorea victoria.
    718..2919    +  CDS            RAPGEF3 (fragment): RPGF3_HUMAN - Also known as CGEF1, EPAC, EPAC1. Experimental evidence at protein level: Swiss-Prot protein existence level 1. Guanine nucleotide exchange factor (GEF) for RAP1A and RAP2A small GTPases that is activated by binding cAMP. Through simultaneous binding of PDE3B to RAPGEF3 and PIK3R6 is assembled in a signaling complex in which it activates the PI3K gamma complex and which is involved in angiogenesis. Plays a role in the modulation of the cAMP- induced dynamic control of endothelial barrier function through a pathway that is independent on Rho-mediated signaling. Required for the ac
   2932..3666    +  CDS            cp173Venus: circularly permuted form of the Venus yellow fluorescent protein (Nagai et al., 2004) efficient FRET acceptor for CFP
   3724..4458    +  CDS            cp173Venus: circularly permuted form of the Venus yellow fluorescent protein (Nagai et al., 2004) efficient FRET acceptor for CFP
   4510..4528    -  promoter       SP6 promoter: promoter for bacteriophage SP6 RNA polymerase
   4554..4778    +  polyA_signal   bGH poly(A) signal: bovine growth hormone polyadenylation signal
   4782..4803    +  promoter       SV40 promoter (fragment): SV40 enhancer and early promoter
   4824..5252    +  rep_origin     f1 ori (sequence partly withheld): f1 bacteriophage origin of replication; arrow indicates direction of (+) strand synthesis
   5266..5595    +  promoter       SV40 promoter: SV40 enhancer and early promoter
   5662..6453    +  CDS            neo: KKA2_KLEPN - Also known as kan, nptII. Experimental evidence at protein level: Swiss-Prot protein existence level 1. Resistance to kanamycin, neomycin, paromomycin, ribostamycin, butirosin and gentamicin B. From Klebsiella pneumoniae.
   6477..6635    +  CDS            ble (fragment): BLE_KLEPN - Experimental evidence at protein level: Swiss-Prot protein existence level 1. Binding protein with a strong affinity to the bleomycin family of antibiotics. Binds to CL990; an antimitotic-antibiotic compound. From Klebsiella pneumoniae.
   6630..6751    +  polyA_signal   SV40 poly(A) signal: SV40 polyadenylation signal
   6824..6840    -  protein_bind   lac operator: The lac repressor binds to the lac operator to inhibit transcription in E. coli. This inhibition can be relieved by adding lactose or isopropyl-β-D-thiogalactopyranoside (IPTG). lac repressor encoded by lacI
   6848..6878    -  promoter       lac promoter: promoter for the E. coli lac operon
   6893..6914    -  protein_bind   CAP binding site: CAP binding activates transcription in the presence of cAMP. E. coli catabolite activator protein
   6927..7019    -  CDS            lacI (fragment): lac repressor; lacI; The lac repressor binds to the lac operator to inhibit transcription in E. coli. This inhibition can be relieved by adding lactose or isopropyl-β-D-thiogalactopyranoside (IPTG).
   7202..7790    -  rep_origin     ori: high-copy-number ColE1/pMB1/pBR322/pUC origin of replication
   7961..8821    -  CDS            AmpR: β-lactamase; bla; confers resistance to ampicillin, carbenicillin, and related antibiotics
   8822..8926    -  promoter       AmpR promoter: bla
   8985..9037    -  misc_feature   bom (fragment): basis of mobility region from pBR322
   9192..9571    +  enhancer       CMV enhancer: human cytomegalovirus immediate early enhancer
   9572..9775    +  promoter       CMV promoter: human cytomegalovirus (CMV) immediate early promoter
   9771..9804    +  LTR            5' LTR (truncated) (fragment): truncated 5' long terminal repeat (LTR) from HIV-1
   9820..9838    +  promoter       T7 promoter: promoter for bacteriophage T7 RNA polymerase
