[The description below was written by a language model from this plasmid's Addgene catalogue record and pLannotate feature annotations shown in this document.]
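Description:
Epac-S-H188 is a mammalian expression plasmid built on the pcDNA3 backbone that encodes a genetically encoded FRET biosensor for cAMP. The sequenced record is about 9.8 kb. It is propagated in E. coli as a high-copy plasmid through a ColE1/pUC-type origin with ampicillin selection (AmpR, β-lactamase), and also carries an f1 origin. For mammalian cells, an SV40 early promoter drives the neomycin phosphotransferase gene followed by an SV40 polyadenylation signal, allowing G418 selection of stable lines.

The sensor is a single open reading frame transcribed from the CMV immediate-early enhancer/promoter and terminated by the bovine growth hormone poly(A) signal, with T7 and SP6 phage promoters flanking the insert. At the N-terminus is a cyan fluorescent protein donor, named mTurquoise2-derived ("mT2Del") in the insert name, although the automated annotation matched it to a related Aequorea cyan variant. This is fused to a fragment of human EPAC1 (RAPGEF3) lacking the DEP domain and rendered catalytically dead by the T781A and F782A substitutions. The sensor therefore binds cAMP without the DEP domain's normal functions and without activating Rap GTPases. The C-terminal acceptor is a tandem of two circularly permuted cp173Venus yellow fluorescent proteins. cAMP binding changes the conformation of the EPAC moiety and thereby alters energy transfer between donor and acceptor, so changes in FRET report fluctuations in cAMP. The plasmid is used to monitor cAMP dynamics in real time in living cells. A few short annotations in the table, such as the ble, lacI and HIV-1 LTR fragments, are small partial matches rather than functional elements.
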