Addgene plasmid #170349: Epac-S-H188
Purpose: mT2Del_EPACdDEPCD_tdcp173Ven(ST) biosensor to measure realtime changes in FRET reflecting fluctuations in cAMP levels in living cells.
Depositing lab: Kees Jalink. Depositing organization: Netherlands Cancer Institute. Publication: Fourth-generation epac-based FRET sensors for cAMP feature exceptional brightness, photostability and dynamic range: characterization of dedicated sensors for FLIM, for ratiometry and with high affinity. Klarenbeek J, Goedhart J, van Batenburg A, Groenewald D, Jalink K. PLoS One. 2015 Apr 14;10(4):e0122513. doi: 10.1371/journal.pone.0122513. eCollection 2015. PubMed 25875503.
Backbone
  Vector backbone: pcDNA3
  Backbone size w/o insert (bp): 5500
  Vector type: Mammalian Expression
  Selectable markers: Neomycin (select with G418)
Growth in bacteria
  Bacterial resistance: Ampicillin, 100 μg/mL
  Growth temperature: 37°C
  Growth strain: DH5alpha
  Copy number: High Copy
Gene/Insert
  Gene/Insert name: mT2Del_EPACdDEPCD_tdcp173Ven(ST)
  Species: H. sapiens (human)
  Mutation: Deletion of DEP domain, Catalytically dead T781A & F782A
  Entrez Gene: RAPGEF3 (a.k.a. CAMP-GEFI, EPAC, EPAC1, HSU79275, bcm910)
  Promoter: CMV
  Cloning method: Restriction Enzyme; 5′ cloning site Unknown (unknown if destroyed)
Terms and licenses: Academic/Nonprofit Terms; Industry Terms: Not Available to Industry
How to cite: Epac-S-H188 was a gift from Kees Jalink (Addgene plasmid # 170349 ; http://n2t.net/addgene:170349 ; RRID:Addgene_170349)
