>Addgene plasmid #170349 | Epac-S-H188 | depositor partial sequence | sequence record 330175 | ORF encoding Epac-S-H188
ATGGCGGCCGCAATGGTGAGCAAGGGCGAGGAGCTGTTCACCGGGGTGGTGCCCATCCTGGTCGAGCTGG
ACGGCGACGTAAACGGCCACAAGTTCAGCGTGTCCGGCGAGGGCGAGGGCGATGCCACCTACGGCAAGCT
GACCCTGAAGTTCATCTGCACCACCGGCAAGCTGCCCGTGCCCTGGCCCACCCTCGTGACCACCCTGTCC
TGGGGCGTGCAGTGCTTCGCCCGCTACCCCGACCACATGAAGCAGCACGACTTCTTCAAGTCCGCCATGC
CCGAAGGCTACGTCCAGGAGCGCACCATCTTCTTCAAGGACGACGGCAACTACAAGACCCGCGCCGAGGT
GAAGTTCGAGGGCGACACCCTGGTGAACCGCATCGAGCTGAAGGGCATCGACTTCAAGGAGGACGGCAAC
ATCCTGGGGCACAAGCTGGAGTACAACTACTTTAGCGACAACGTCTATATCACCGCCGACAAGCAGAAGA
ACGGCATCAAGGCCAACTTCAAGATCCGCCACAACATCGAGGACGGCGGCGTGCAGCTCGCCGACCACTA
CCAGCAGAACACCCCCATCGGCGACGGCCCCGTGCTGCTGCCCGACAACCACTACCTGAGCACCCAGTCC
AAGCTGAGCAAAGACCCCAACGAGAAGCGCGATCACATGGTCCTGCTGGAGTTCGTGACCGCCGCCCGAT
ATCAGCCCGTGGGAACTCATGAGATGGAGGAGGAGTTGGCCGAAGCTGTGGCCCTGCTCTCCCAGCGGGG
GCCTGACGCCCTGCTCACTGTGGCACTTCGAAAGCCCCCAGGTCAGCGCACGGATGAAGAGCTGGACCTC
ATCTTTGAGGAGCTGCTGCACATCAAGGCTGTGGCCCACCTCTCCAACTCGGTGAAGCGAGAATTAGCGG
CTGTTCTGCTCTTTGAACCACACAGCAAGGCAGGGACCGTGTTGTTCAGCCAGGGGGACAAGGGCACTTC
GTGGTACATTATCTGGAAGGGATCTGTCAACGTGGTGACCCATGGCAAGGGGCTGGTGACCACCCTGCAT
GAGGGAGATGATTTTGGACAGCTGGCTCTGGTGAATGATGCACCCCGGGCAGCCACCATCATCCTGCGAG
AAGACAACTGTCATTTCCTGCGTGTGGACAAGCAGGACTTCAACCGTATCATCAAGGATGTGGAGGCAAA
GACCATGCGGCTGGAAGAACATGGCAAAGTGGTGCTGGTGCTGGAGAGAGCCTCTCAGGGCGCCGGCCCT
TCCCGACCCCCAACCCCAGGCAGGAACCGGTATACAGTGATGTCTGGCACCCCAGAGAAGATCCTAGAGC
TTCTGTTGGAGGCCATGGGACCAGATTCCAGTGCTCATGACCCAACAGAGACATTCCTCAGCGACTTCCT
CCTGACCCACAGGGTCTTCATGCCCAGCGCCCAACTCTGCGCTGCCCTTCTGCACCACTTCCATGTGGAG
CCTGCGGGTGGCAGCGAGCAGGAGCGCAGCACCTACGTCTGCAACAAGAGGCAGCAGATCTTGCGGCTGG
TCAGCCAGTGGGTGGCCCTGTATGGCTCCATGCTCCACACTGACCCTGTGGCCACCAGCTTCCTCCAGAA
ACTCTCAGACCTGGTGGGCAGGGACACCCGACTCAGCAACCTGCTGAGGGAGCAGTGGCCAGAGAGGCGG
CGATGCCACAGGTTGGAGAATGGCTGTGGGAATGCATCTCCTCAGATGAAGGCCCGGAACTTGCCTGTTT
GGCTCCCCAACCAGGACGAGCCCCTTCCTGGCAGCAGCTGTGCCATCCAAGTTGGGGATAAAGTCCCCTA
TGACATCTGCCGGCCAGACCACTCAGTGTTGACCCTGCAGCTGCCTGTGACAGCCTCCGTGAGAGAGGTG
ATGGCAGCGTTGGCCCAGGAGGATGGCTGGACCAAGGGGCAGGTGCTGGTGAAGGTCAATTCTGCAGGTG
ATGCCATTGGCCTGCAGCCAGATGCCCGTGGTGTGGCCACATCTCTGGGGCTCAATGAGCGTCTCTTTGT
TGTCAACCCACAGGAAGCGCATGAGCTGATCCCACACCCTGACCAGCTGGGGCCCACTGTGGGCTCTGCT
GAGGGGCTGGACCTGGTGAGTGCCAAGGACCTGGCAGGCCAGCTGACGGACCACGACTGGAGCCTCTTCA
ACAGTATCCACCAGGTGGAGCTGATCCACTATGTGCTGGGCCCCCAGCATCTGCGGGATGTCACCACCGC
CAACCTGGAGCGCTTCATGCGCCGCTTCAATGAGCTGCAGTACTGGGTGGCCACCGAGCTGTGTCTCTGC
CCCGTGCCCGGCCCCCGGGCCCAGCTGCTCAGGAAGTTCATTAAGCTGGCGGCCCACCTCAAGGAGCAGA
AGAATCTCAATTCCTTCTTTGCCGTCATGTTTGGCCTCAGCAACTCGGCCATCAGCCGCCTAGCCCACAC
CTGGGAGCGGCTGCCCCACAAAGTCCGGAAGCTGTACTCCGCCCTCGAGAGGCTGCTGGATCCCTCATGG
AACCACCGGGTATACCGACTGGCCCTCGCCAAGCTCTCCCCTCCTGTCATCCCCTTCATGCCCCTTCTTC
TCAAAGACATGGCCGCCATTCATGAGGGAAACCACACACTAGTGGAGAATCTCATCAACTTTGAGAAGAT
GAGAATGATGGCCAGAGCCGCGCGGATGCTGCACCACTGCCGAAGCCACAACCCTGTGCCTCTCTCACCA
CTCAGAAGCCGAGTTTCCCACCTCCACGAGGACAGCCAGGTGGCGAGGATTTCCACATGCTCGGAGCAGT
CCCTGAGCACCCGGAGTCCAGCCAGCACCTGGGCTTATGTCCAGCAGCTGAAGGTCATTGACAACCAGCG
GGAACTCTCCCGCCTCTCCCGAGAGCTGGAGCCAGCTAGCGAGCTCATGGACGGCGGCGTGCAGCTCGCC
GACCACTACCAGCAGAACACCCCCATCGGCGACGGCCCCGTGCTGCTGCCCGACAACCACTACCTGAGCT
ACCAGTCCGCCCTGAGCAAAGACCCCAACGAGAAGCGCGATCACATGGTCCTGCTGGAGTTCGTGACCGC
CGCCGGGATCACTCTCGGCATGGACGAGCTGTACAAGGGTGGCAGCGGTGGCATGGTGAGCAAGGGCGAG
GAGCTGTTCACCGGGGTGGTGCCCATCCTGGTCGAGCTGGACGGCGACGTAAACGGCCACAAGTTCAGCG
TGTCCGGCGAGGGCGAGGGCGATGCCACCTACGGCAAGCTGACCCTGAAGCTGATCTGCACCACCGGCAA
GCTGCCCGTGCCCTGGCCCACCCTCGTGACCACCCTGGGCTACGGCCTGCAGTGCTTCGCCCGCTACCCC
GACCACATGAAGCAGCACGACTTCTTCAAGTCCGCCATGCCCGAAGGCTACGTCCAGGAGCGCACCATCT
TCTTCAAGGACGACGGCAACTACAAGACCCGCGCCGAGGTGAAGTTCGAGGGCGACACCCTGGTGAACCG
CATCGAGCTGAAGGGCATCGACTTCAAGGAGGACGGCAACATCCTGGGGCACAAGCTGGAGTACAACTAC
AACAGCCACAACGTCTATATCACCGCCGACAAGCAGAAGAACGGCATCAAGGCCAACTTCAAGATCCGCC
ACAACATCGAGCCGAATTTTGTCTTCCTGATCGGCGCCGCAGGAATACTCTTCGTATCTAGCGAGCTCAT
GGACGGCGGCGTGCAGCTCGCCGACCACTACCAGCAGAACACCCCCATCGGCGACGGCCCCGTGCTGCTG
CCCGACAACCACTACCTGAGCTACCAGTCCGCCCTGAGCAAAGACCCCAACGAGAAGCGCGATCACATGG
TCCTGCTGGAGTTCGTGACCGCCGCCGGGATCACTCTCGGCATGGACGAGCTGTACAAGGGTGGCAGCGG
TGGCATGGTGAGCAAGGGCGAGGAGCTGTTCACCGGGGTGGTGCCCATCCTGGTCGAGCTGGACGGCGAC
GTAAACGGCCACAAGTTCAGCGTGTCCGGCGAGGGCGAGGGCGATGCCACCTACGGCAAGCTGACCCTGA
AGCTGATCTGCACCACCGGCAAGCTGCCCGTGCCCTGGCCCACCCTCGTGACCACCCTGGGCTACGGCCT
GCAGTGCTTCGCCCGCTACCCCGACCACATGAAGCAGCACGACTTCTTCAAGTCCGCCATGCCCGAAGGC
TACGTCCAGGAGCGCACCATCTTCTTCAAGGACGACGGCAACTACAAGACCCGCGCCGAGGTGAAGTTCG
AGGGCGACACCCTGGTGAACCGCATCGAGCTGAAGGGCATCGACTTCAAGGAGGACGGCAACATCCTGGG
GCACAAGCTGGAGTACAACTACAACAGCCACAACGTCTATATCACCGCCGACAAGCAGAAGAACGGCATC
AAGGCCAACTTCAAGATCCGCCACAACATCGAGCCGAATTCCCTCGAGGTTAACGCGGCGCGCCTCTAA
